>Addgene plasmid #163627 | plenti_DCLK1 G533N | depositor full sequence | sequence record 317081 | plenti_DCLK1 G533N sequence 9117 bps
CAGCTGGCACGACAGGTTTCCCGACTGGAAAGCGGGCAGTGAGCGCAACGCAATTAATGTGAGTTAGCTC
ACTCATTAGGCACCCCAGGCTTTACACTTTATGCTTCCGGCTCGTATGTTGTGTGGAATTGTGAGCGGAT
AACAATTTCACACAGGAAACAGCTATGACCATGATTACGCCAAGCGCGCAATTAACCCTCACTAAAGGGA
ACAAAAGCTGGAGCTGCAAGCTTAATGTAGTCTTATGCAATACTCTTGTAGTCTTGCAACATGGTAACGA
TGAGTTAGCAACATGCCTTACAAGGAGAGAAAAAGCACCGTGCATGCCGATTGGTGGAAGTAAGGTGGTA
CGATCGTGCCTTATTAGGAAGGCAACAGACGGGTCTGACATGGATTGGACGAACCACTGAATTGCCGCAT
TGCAGAGATATTGTATTTAAGTGCCTAGCTCGATACATAAACGGGTCTCTCTGGTTAGACCAGATCTGAG
CCTGGGAGCTCTCTGGCTAACTAGGGAACCCACTGCTTAAGCCTCAATAAAGCTTGCCTTGAGTGCTTCA
AGTAGTGTGTGCCCGTCTGTTGTGTGACTCTGGTAACTAGAGATCCCTCAGACCCTTTTAGTCAGTGTGG
AAAATCTCTAGCAGTGGCGCCCGAACAGGGACTTGAAAGCGAAAGGGAAACCAGAGGAGCTCTCTCGACG
CAGGACTCGGCTTGCTGAAGCGCGCACGGCAAGAGGCGAGGGGCGGCGACTGGTGAGTACGCCAAAAATT
TTGACTAGCGGAGGCTAGAAGGAGAGAGATGGGTGCGAGAGCGTCAGTATTAAGCGGGGGAGAATTAGAT
CGCGATGGGAAAAAATTCGGTTAAGGCCAGGGGGAAAGAAAAAATATAAATTAAAACATATAGTATGGGC
AAGCAGGGAGCTAGAACGATTCGCAGTTAATCCTGGCCTGTTAGAAACATCAGAAGGCTGTAGACAAATA
CTGGGACAGCTACAACCATCCCTTCAGACAGGATCAGAAGAACTTAGATCATTATATAATACAGTAGCAA
CCCTCTATTGTGTGCATCAAAGGATAGAGATAAAAGACACCAAGGAAGCTTTAGACAAGATAGAGGAAGA
GCAAAACAAAAGTAAGACCACCGCACAGCAAGCGGCCGCTGATCTTCAGACCTGGAGGAGGAGATATGAG
GGACAATTGGAGAAGTGAATTATATAAATATAAAGTAGTAAAAATTGAACCATTAGGAGTAGCACCCACC
AAGGCAAAGAGAAGAGTGGTGCAGAGAGAAAAAAGAGCAGTGGGAATAGGAGCTTTGTTCCTTGGGTTCT
TGGGAGCAGCAGGAAGCACTATGGGCGCAGCGTCAATGACGCTGACGGTACAGGCCAGACAATTATTGTC
TGGTATAGTGCAGCAGCAGAACAATTTGCTGAGGGCTATTGAGGCGCAACAGCATCTGTTGCAACTCACA
GTCTGGGGCATCAAGCAGCTCCAGGCAAGAATCCTGGCTGTGGAAAGATACCTAAAGGATCAACAGCTCC
TGGGGATTTGGGGTTGCTCTGGAAAACTCATTTGCACCACTGCTGTGCCTTGGAATGCTAGTTGGAGTAA
TAAATCTCTGGAACAGATTTGGAATCACACGACCTGGATGGAGTGGGACAGAGAAATTAACAATTACACA
AGCTTAATACACTCCTTAATTGAAGAATCGCAAAACCAGCAAGAAAAGAATGAACAAGAATTATTGGAAT
TAGATAAATGGGCAAGTTTGTGGAATTGGTTTAACATAACAAATTGGCTGTGGTATATAAAATTATTCAT
AATGATAGTAGGAGGCTTGGTAGGTTTAAGAATAGTTTTTGCTGTACTTTCTATAGTGAATAGAGTTAGG
CAGGGATATTCACCATTATCGTTTCAGACCCACCTCCCAACCCCGAGGGGACCCGACAGGCCCGAAGGAA
TAGAAGAAGAAGGTGGAGAGAGAGACAGAGACAGATCCATTCGATTAGTGAACGGATCTCGACGGTATCG
ATAAGCTTGGGAGTTCCGCGTTACATAACTTACGGTAAATGGCCCGCCTGGCTGACCGCCCAACGACCCC
CGCCCATTGACGTCAATAATGACGTATGTTCCCATAGTAACGCCAATAGGGACTTTCCATTGACGTCAAT
GGGTGGAGTATTTACGGTAAACTGCCCACTTGGCAGTACATCAAGTGTATCATATGCCAAGTACGCCCCC
TATTGACGTCAATGACGGTAAATGGCCCGCCTGGCATTATGCCCAGTACATGACCTTATGGGACTTTCCT
ACTTGGCAGTACATCTACGTATTAGTCATCGCTATTACCATGGTGATGCGGTTTTGGCAGTACATCAATG
GGCGTGGATAGCGGTTTGACTCACGGGGATTTCCAAGTCTCCACCCCATTGACGTCAATGGGAGTTTGTT
TTGGCACCAAAATCAACGGGACTTTCCAAAATGTCGTAACAACTCCGCCCCATTGACGCAAATGGGCGGT
AGGCGTGTACGGTGGGAGGTCTATATAAGCAGAGCTCGTTTAGTGAACCGTCAGATCGCCTGGAGACGCC
ATCCACGCTGTTTTGACCTCCATAGAAGACACCGACTCTAGAGGATCCACTAGTCCAGTGTGGTGGAATT
GATCCCTTCACCATGTCCTTCGGCAGAGACATGGAGCTGGAGCACTTCGACGAGCGGGATAAGGCGCAGA
GATACAGCCGAGGGTCGCGGGTGAACGGCCTGCCGAGCCCGACGCACAGCGCCCACTGCAGCTTCTACCG
CACCCGCACGCTGCAGACGCTCAGCTCCGAGAAGAAGGCCAAGAAAGTTCGTTTCTATCGAAACGGAGAT
CGATACTTCAAAGGGATTGTGTATGCCATCTCCCCAGACCGGTTCCGATCTTTTGAGGCCCTGCTGGCTG
ATTTGACCCGAACTCTGTCGGATAACGTGAATTTGCCCCAGGGAGTGAGAACAATCTACACCATTGATGG
GCTCAAGAAGATTTCCAGCCTGGACCAACTGGTGGAAGGAGAGAGTTATGTATGTGGCTCCATAGAGCCC
TTCAAGAAACTGGAGTACACCAAGAATGTGAACCCCAACTGGTCGGTGAACGTCAAGACCACCTCGGCTT
CTCGGGCAGTGTCTTCACTGGCCACTGCCAAAGGAAGCCCTTCAGAGGTGCGAGAGAATAAGGATTTCAT
TCGGCCCAAGCTGGTCACCATCATCAGAAGTGGCGTGAAGCCACGGAAAGCTGTCAGGATTCTGCTGAAC
AAGAAAACGGCTCATTCCTTTGAGCAGGTCCTCACCGATATCACCGATGCCATCAAGCTGGACTCGGGAG
TGGTGAAACGCCTGTACACGTTGGATGGGAAACAGGTGATGTGCCTTCAGGACTTTTTTGGTGATGATGA
CATTTTTATTGCATGTGGACCGGAGAAGTTCCGTTACCAGGATGATTTCTTGCTAGATGAAAGTGAATGT
CGAGTGGTAAAGTCCACTTCTTACACCAAAATAGCTTCATCATCCCGCAGGAGCACCACCAAGAGCCCAG
GACCGTCCAGGCGTAGCAAGTCCCCTGCCTCCACCAGCTCAGTTAATGGAACCCCTGGTAGTCAGCTCTC
TACTCCGCGCTCAGGCAAGTCGCCAAGCCCATCACCCACCAGCCCAGGAAGCCTGCGGAAGCAGAGGAGC
TCTCAGCATGGCGGCTCCTCTACGTCACTTGCGTCCACCAAAGTCTGCAGCTCGATGGATGAGAACGATG
GCCCTGGAGAAGAAGTGTCGGAGGAAGGCTTCCAGATTCCAGCTACAATAACAGAACGATATAAAGTCGG
AAGAACAATAGGAGATGGAAATTTTGCTGTTGTCAAGGAATGTGTAGAAAGATCGACTGCTAGAGAGTAT
GCTCTGAAAATTATCAAGAAAAGCAAATGTCGAGGCAAAGAGCACATGATCCAGAATGAAGTGTCTATTT
TAAGAAGAGTGAAGCATCCCAATATCGTTCTTCTGATTGAGGAGATGGATGTGCCAACTGAACTGTATCT
TGTCATGGAATTAGTAAAGGGGGGAGACCTTTTTGATGCCATTACTTCCACTAACAAATACACCGAGAGA
GACGCCAGTGGGATGCTGTACAACCTAGCCAGCGCCATCAAATACCTGCATAGCCTGAACATCGTCCACC
GTGATATCAAGCCAGAGAACCTGCTGGTGTATGAGCACCAAGATGGCAGCAAATCACTGAAGCTGGGTAA
CTTTGGACTGGCCACCATTGTAGACGGCCCCCTGTACACAGTCTGTGGCACCCCAACATACGTGGCTCCA
GAAATCATTGCAGAGACTGGATACGGCCTCAAGGTGGACATCTGGGCAGCAGGTGTAATCACTTATATCC
TGCTGTGTGGTTTCCCTCCATTCCGTGGAAGTGGTGATGACCAGGAGGTGCTTTTTGATCAGATTTTGAT
GGGGCAGGTGGACTTTCCTTCTCCATACTGGGATAATGTTTCCGATTCTGCAAAGGAGCTCATTACCATG
ATGCTGTTGGTCGATGTAGATCAGCGATTTTCTGCTGTTCAAGTACTTGAGCATCCCTGGGTTAATGATG
ATGGCCTCCCAGAAAATGAACATCAGCTGTCAGTAGCTGGAAAGATAAAGAAGCATTTCAACACAGGCCC
CAAGCCGAATAGCACAGCAGCTGGAGTTTCTGTCATAGCACTGGACCACGGGTTTACCATCAAGAGATCA
GGGTCTTTGGACTACTACCAGCAACCAGGAATGTATTGGATAAGACCACCGCTCTTGATAAGGAGAGGCA
GGTTTTCCGACGAAGACGCAACCAGGATGGGTAAGCCTATCCCTAACCCTCTCCTCGGTCTCGATTCTAC
GCGTACCGGTTAGTAATGAGTTTGGAATTAATTCTGTGGAATGTGTGTCAGTTAGGGTGTGGAAAGTCCC
CAGGCTCCCCAGCAGGCAGAAGTATGCAAAGCATGCATCTCAATTAGTCAGCAACCAGGTGTGGAAAGTC
CCCAGGCTCCCCAGCAGGCAGAAGTATGCAAAGCATGCATCTCAATTAGTCAGCAACCATAGTCCCGCCC
CTAACTCCGCCCATCCCGCCCCTAACTCCGCCCAGTTCCGCCCATTCTCCGCCCCATGGCTGACTAATTT
TTTTTATTTATGCAGAGGCCGAGGCCGCCTCTGCCTCTGAGCTATTCCAGAAGTAGTGAGGAGGCTTTTT
TGGAGGCCTAGGCTTTTGCAAAAAGCTCCCGGGAGCTTGTATATCCATTTTCGGATCTGATCAGCACGTG
TTGACAATTAATCATCGGCATAGTATATCGGCATAGTATAATACGACAAGGTGAGGAACTAAACCATGGC
CAAGCCTTTGTCTCAAGAAGAATCCACCCTCATTGAAAGAGCAACGGCTACAATCAACAGCATCCCCATC
TCTGAAGACTACAGCGTCGCCAGCGCAGCTCTCTCTAGCGACGGCCGCATCTTCACTGGTGTCAATGTAT
ATCATTTTACTGGGGGACCTTGTGCAGAACTCGTGGTGCTGGGCACTGCTGCTGCTGCGGCAGCTGGCAA
CCTGACTTGTATCGTCGCGATCGGAAATGAGAACAGGGGCATCTTGAGCCCCTGCGGACGGTGCCGACAG
GTGCTTCTCGATCTGCATCCTGGGATCAAAGCCATAGTGAAGGACAGTGATGGACAGCCGACGGCAGTTG
GGATTCGTGAATTGCTGCCCTCTGGTTATGTGTGGGAGGGCTAAGCACAATTCGAGCTCGGTACCTTTAA
GACCAATGACTTACAAGGCAGCTGTAGATCTTAGCCACTTTTTAAAAGAAAAGGGGGGACTGGAAGGGCT
AATTCACTCCCAACGAAGACAAGATCTGCTTTTTGCTTGTACTGGGTCTCTCTGGTTAGACCAGATCTGA
GCCTGGGAGCTCTCTGGCTAACTAGGGAACCCACTGCTTAAGCCTCAATAAAGCTTGCCTTGAGTGCTTC
AAGTAGTGTGTGCCCGTCTGTTGTGTGACTCTGGTAACTAGAGATCCCTCAGACCCTTTTAGTCAGTGTG
GAAAATCTCTAGCAGTAGTAGTTCATGTCATCTTATTATTCAGTATTTATAACTTGCAAAGAAATGAATA
TCAGAGAGTGAGAGGAACTTGTTTATTGCAGCTTATAATGGTTACAAATAAAGCAATAGCATCACAAATT
TCACAAATAAAGCATTTTTTTCACTGCATTCTAGTTGTGGTTTGTCCAAACTCATCAATGTATCTTATCA
TGTCTGGCTCTAGCTATCCCGCCCCTAACTCCGCCCATCCCGCCCCTAACTCCGCCCAGTTCCGCCCATT
CTCCGCCCCATGGCTGACTAATTTTTTTTATTTATGCAGAGGCCGAGGCCGCCTCGGCCTCTGAGCTATT
CCAGAAGTAGTGAGGAGGCTTTTTTGGAGGCCTAGGGACGTACCCAATTCGCCCTATAGTGAGTCGTATT
ACGCGCGCTCACTGGCCGTCGTTTTACAACGTCGTGACTGGGAAAACCCTGGCGTTACCCAACTTAATCG
CCTTGCAGCACATCCCCCTTTCGCCAGCTGGCGTAATAGCGAAGAGGCCCGCACCGATCGCCCTTCCCAA
CAGTTGCGCAGCCTGAATGGCGAATGGG
[124 nt withheld, positions 6679-6802]
C
[91 nt withheld, positions 6804-6894]
A
[49 nt withheld, positions 6896-6944]
CCTTTGACGTTGGAGTCCACGTTCTTT
[37 nt withheld, positions 6972-7008]
ACCCTATCTCGGTCTATTCTTTTGATTTATAAGGGATTTTGCCGATTTCGGCCTATTGGTTAAAAAATGA
GCTGATTTAACAAAAATTTAACGCGAATTTTAACAAAATATTAACGCTTACAATTTAGGTGGCACTTTTC
GGGGAAATGTGCGCGGAACCCCTATTTGTTTATTTTTCTAAATACATTCAAATATGTATCCGCTCATGAG
ACAATAACCCTGATAAATGCTTCAATAATATTGAAAAAGGAAGAGTATGAGTATTCAACATTTCCGTGTC
GCCCTTATTCCCTTTTTTGCGGCATTTTGCCTTCCTGTTTTTGCTCACCCAGAAACGCTGGTGAAAGTAA
AAGATGCTGAAGATCAGTTGGGTGCACGAGTGGGTTACATCGAACTGGATCTCAACAGCGGTAAGATCCT
TGAGAGTTTTCGCCCCGAAGAACGTTTTCCAATGATGAGCACTTTTAAAGTTCTGCTATGTGGCGCGGTA
TTATCCCGTATTGACGCCGGGCAAGAGCAACTCGGTCGCCGCATACACTATTCTCAGAATGACTTGGTTG
AGTACTCACCAGTCACAGAAAAGCATCTTACGGATGGCATGACAGTAAGAGAATTATGCAGTGCTGCCAT
AACCATGAGTGATAACACTGCGGCCAACTTACTTCTGACAACGATCGGAGGACCGAAGGAGCTAACCGCT
TTTTTGCACAACATGGGGGATCATGTAACTCGCCTTGATCGTTGGGAACCGGAGCTGAATGAAGCCATAC
CAAACGACGAGCGTGACACCACGATGCCTGTAGCAATGGCAACAACGTTGCGCAAACTATTAACTGGCGA
ACTACTTACTCTAGCTTCCCGGCAACAATTAATAGACTGGATGGAGGCGGATAAAGTTGCAGGACCACTT
CTGCGCTCGGCCCTTCCGGCTGGCTGGTTTATTGCTGATAAATCTGGAGCCGGTGAGCGTGGGTCTCGCG
GTATCATTGCAGCACTGGGGCCAGATGGTAAGCCCTCCCGTATCGTAGTTATCTACACGACGGGGAGTCA
GGCAACTATGGATGAACGAAATAGACAGATCGCTGAGATAGGTGCCTCACTGATTAAGCATTGGTAACTG
TCAGACCAAGTTTACTCATATATACTTTAGATTGATTTAAAACTTCATTTTTAATTTAAAAGGATCTAGG
TGAAGATCCTTTTTGATAATCTCATGACCAAAATCCCTTAACGTGAGTTTTCGTTCCACTGAGCGTCAGA
CCCCGTAGAAAAGATCAAAGGATCTTCTTGAGATCCTTTTTTTCTGCGCGTAATCTGCTGCTTGCAAACA
AAAAAACCACCGCTACCAGCGGTGGTTTGTTTGCCGGATCAAGAGCTACCAACTCTTTTTCCGAAGGTAA
CTGGCTTCAGCAGAGCGCAGATACCAAATACTGTTCTTCTAGTGTAGCCGTAGTTAGGCCACCACTTCAA
GAACTCTGTAGCACCGCCTACATACCTCGCTCTGCTAATCCTGTTACCAGTGGCTGCTGCCAGTGGCGAT
AAGTCGTGTCTTACCGGGTTGGACTCAAGACGATAGTTACCGGATAAGGCGCAGCGGTCGGGCTGAACGG
GGGGTTCGTGCACACAGCCCAGCTTGGAGCGAACGACCTACACCGAACTGAGATACCTACAGCGTGAGCT
ATGAGAAAGCGCCACGCTTCCCGAAGGGAGAAAGGCGGACAGGTATCCGGTAAGCGGCAGGGTCGGAACA
GGAGAGCGCACGAGGGAGCTTCCAGGGGGAAACGCCTGGTATCTTTATAGTCCTGTCGGGTTTCGCCACC
TCTGACTTGAGCGTCGATTTTTGTGATGCTCGTCAGGGGGGCGGAGCCTATGGAAAAACGCCAGCAACGC
GGCCTTTTTACGGTTCCTGGCCTTTTGCTGGCCTTTTGCTCACATGTTCTTTCCTGCGTTATCCCCTGAT
TCTGTGGATAACCGTATTACCGCCTTTGAGTGAGCTGATACCGCTCGCCGCAGCCGAACGACCGAGCGCA
GCGAGTCAGTGAGCGAGGAAGCGGAAGAGCGCCCAATACGCAAACCGCCTCTCCCCGCGCGTTGGCCGAT
TCATTAATG
Features (pLannotate 1.2.2; 30 found; start..end, strand, type, name):
     55..76      +  protein_bind   CAP binding site: CAP binding activates transcription in the presence of cAMP. E. coli catabolite activator protein
     91..121     +  promoter       lac promoter: promoter for the E. coli lac operon
    129..145     +  protein_bind   lac operator: The lac repressor binds to the lac operator to inhibit transcription in E. coli. This inhibition can be relieved by adding lactose or isopropyl-β-D-thiogalactopyranoside (IPTG). lac repressor encoded by lacI
    190..208     +  promoter       T3 promoter: promoter for bacteriophage T3 RNA polymerase
    236..462     +  promoter       RSV promoter: Rous sarcoma virus enhancer/promoter
    463..643     +  LTR            5' LTR (truncated): truncated 5' long terminal repeat (LTR) from HIV-1
    690..815     +  misc_feature   HIV-1 Ψ: packaging signal of human immunodeficiency virus type 1
    799..1162    +  CDS            HIV-1 gag (fragment): gag protein from human immunodeficiency virus 1; gag
   1308..1541    +  misc_feature   RRE: The Rev response element (RRE) of HIV-1 allows for Rev-dependent mRNA export from the nucleus to the cytoplasm.
   1918..2018    +  CDS            Rev (fragment): human immunodeficiency virus 1 (HIV-1) Rev protein; rev; enhances nuclear export of unspliced and incompletely spliced viral mRNAs
   2019..2039    -  misc_feature   MCS (fragment): pBluescript multiple cloning site
   2049..2352    +  enhancer       CMV enhancer: human cytomegalovirus immediate early enhancer
   2353..2556    +  promoter       CMV promoter: human cytomegalovirus (CMV) immediate early promoter
   2673..4730    +  CDS            DCLK1 (fragment): DCLK1_HUMAN - Also known as DCAMKL1, DCDC3A, KIAA0369. Experimental evidence at protein level: Swiss-Prot protein existence level 1. Probable kinase that may be involved in a calcium-signaling pathway controlling neuronal migration in the developing brain. May also participate in functions of the mature nervous system. From Homo sapiens (Human).
   4805..4858    +  CDS            Dclk1 (fragment): DCLK1_RAT - Also known as Cpg16, Dcamkl1. Experimental evidence at protein level: Swiss-Prot protein existence level 1. Probable kinase that may be involved in a calcium-signaling pathway controlling neuronal migration in the developing brain. May also participate in functions of the mature nervous system (By similarity). From Rattus norvegicus (Rat).
   4860..4901    +  CDS            V5 tag: epitope tag from simian virus 5
   4943..5272    +  promoter       SV40 promoter: SV40 enhancer and early promoter
   5320..5367    +  promoter       EM7 promoter: synthetic bacterial promoter&nbsp
   5386..5784    +  CDS            BSD: blasticidin S deaminase; Aspergillus terreus BSD; confers resistance to blasticidin
   5801..5869    +  CDS            nef (fragment): NEF_HV1Z2 - Experimental evidence at protein level: Swiss-Prot protein existence level 1. Extracellular Nef protein targets CD4(+) T-lymphocytes for apoptosis by interacting with CXCR4 surface receptors. From Human immunodeficiency virus type 1 group M subtype D (isolate Z2/CDC-Z34) (HIV-1).
   5871..6104    +  LTR            3' LTR (ΔU3): self-inactivating 3' long terminal repeat (LTR) from HIV-1
   6176..6297    +  polyA_signal   SV40 poly(A) signal: SV40 polyadenylation signal
   6337..6472    +  rep_origin     SV40 ori: SV40 origin of replication
   6493..6511    -  promoter       T7 promoter: promoter for bacteriophage T7 RNA polymerase
   6519..6674    +  CDS            lacZα (fragment): LacZα fragment of β-galactosidase; lacZ fragment
   6679..7107    +  rep_origin     f1 ori (sequence partly withheld): f1 bacteriophage origin of replication; arrow indicates direction of (+) strand synthesis
   7160..7264    +  promoter       AmpR promoter: bla
   7265..8125    +  CDS            AmpR: β-lactamase; bla; confers resistance to ampicillin, carbenicillin, and related antibiotics
   8296..8884    +  rep_origin     ori: high-copy-number ColE1/pMB1/pBR322/pUC origin of replication
   9067..42      +  CDS            lacI (fragment) (across the origin): lac repressor; lacI; The lac repressor binds to the lac operator to inhibit transcription in E. coli. This inhibition can be relieved by adding lactose or isopropyl-β-D-thiogalactopyranoside (IPTG).
