>Addgene plasmid #163627 | plenti_DCLK1 G533N | addgene full sequence | sequence record 324839 | Addgene NGS Result
CGTTACATAACTTACGGTAAATGGCCCGCCTGGCTGACCGCCCAACGACCCCCGCCCATTGACGTCAATA
ATGACGTATGTTCCCATAGTAACGCCAATAGGGACTTTCCATTGACGTCAATGGGTGGAGTATTTACGGT
AAACTGCCCACTTGGCAGTACATCAAGTGTATCATATGCCAAGTACGCCCCCTATTGACGTCAATGACGG
TAAATGGCCCGCCTGGCATTATGCCCAGTACATGACCTTATGGGACTTTCCTACTTGGCAGTACATCTAC
GTATTAGTCATCGCTATTACCATGGTGATGCGGTTTTGGCAGTACATCAATGGGCGTGGATAGCGGTTTG
ACTCACGGGGATTTCCAAGTCTCCACCCCATTGACGTCAATGGGAGTTTGTTTTGGCACCAAAATCAACG
GGACTTTCCAAAATGTCGTAACAACTCCGCCCCATTGACGCAAATGGGCGGTAGGCGTGTACGGTGGGAG
GTCTATATAAGCAGAGCTCGTTTAGTGAACCGTCAGATCGCCTGGAGACGCCATCCACGCTGTTTTGACC
TCCATAGAAGACACCGACTCTAGAGGATCCACTAGTCCAGTGTGGTGGAATTCTGCAGATATCAACAAGT
TTGTACAAAAAAGCAGGCTATGTCCTTCGGCAGAGACATGGAGCTGGAGCACTTCGACGAGCGGGATAAG
GCGCAGAGATACAGCCGAGGGTCGCGGGTGAACGGCCTGCCGAGCCCGACGCACAGCGCCCACTGCAGCT
TCTACCGCACCCGCACGCTGCAGACGCTCAGCTCCGAGAAGAAGGCCAAGAAAGTTCGTTTCTATCGAAA
CGGAGATCGATACTTCAAAGGGATTGTGTATGCCATCTCCCCAGACCGGTTCCGATCTTTTGAGGCCCTG
CTGGCTGATTTGACCCGAACTCTGTCGGATAACGTGAATTTGCCCCAGGGAGTGAGAACAATCTACACCA
TTGATGGGCTCAAGAAGATTTCCAGCCTGGACCAACTGGTGGAAGGAGAGAGTTATGTATGTGGCTCCAT
AGAGCCCTTCAAGAAACTGGAGTACACCAAGAATGTGAACCCCAACTGGTCGGTGAACGTCAAGACCACC
TCGGCTTCTCGGGCAGTGTCTTCACTGGCCACTGCCAAAGGAAGCCCTTCAGAGGTGCGAGAGAATAAGG
ATTTCATTCGGCCCAAGCTGGTCACCATCATCAGAAGTGGCGTGAAGCCACGGAAAGCTGTCAGGATTCT
GCTGAACAAGAAAACGGCTCATTCCTTTGAGCAGGTCCTCACCGATATCACCGATGCCATCAAGCTGGAC
TCGGGAGTGGTGAAACGCCTGTACACGTTGGATGGGAAACAGGTGATGTGCCTTCAGGACTTTTTTGGTG
ATGATGACATTTTTATTGCATGTGGACCGGAGAAGTTCCGTTACCAGGATGATTTCTTGCTAGATGAAAG
TGAATGTCGAGTGGTAAAGTCCACTTCTTACACCAAAATAGCTTCATCATCCCGCAGGAGCACCACCAAG
AGCCCAGGACCGTCCAGGCGTAGCAAGTCCCCTGCCTCCACCAGCTCAGTTAATGGAACCCCTGGTAGTC
AGCTCTCTACTCCGCGCTCAGGCAAGTCGCCAAGCCCATCACCCACCAGCCCAGGAAGCCTGCGGAAGCA
GAGGAGCTCTCAGCATGGCGGCTCCTCTACGTCACTTGCGTCCACCAAAGTCTGCAGCTCGATGGATGAG
AACGATGGCCCTGGAGAAGAAGTGTCGGAGGAAGGCTTCCAGATTCCAGCTACAATAACAGAACGATATA
AAGTCGGAAGAACAATAGGAGATGGAAATTTTGCTGTTGTCAAGGAATGTGTAGAAAGATCGACTGCTAG
AGAGTACGCTCTGAAAATTATCAAGAAAAGCAAATGTCGAGGCAAAGAGCACATGATCCAGAATGAAGTG
TCTATTTTAAGAAGAGTGAAGCATCCCAATATCGTTCTTCTGATTGAGGAGATGGATGTGCCAACTGAAC
TGTATCTTGTCATGGAATTAGTAAAGGGGGGAGACCTTTTTGATGCCATTACTTCCACTAACAAATACAC
CGAGAGAGACGCCAGTGGGATGCTGTACAACCTAGCCAGCGCCATCAAATACCTGCATAGCCTGAACATC
GTCCACCGTGATATCAAGCCAGAGAACCTGCTGGTGTATGAGCACCAAGATGGCAGCAAATCACTGAAGC
TGGGTAACTTTGGACTGGCCACCATTGTAGACGGCCCCCTGTACACAGTCTGTGGCACCCCAACATACGT
GGCTCCAGAAATCATTGCAGAGACTGGATACGGCCTCAAGGTGGACATCTGGGCAGCAGGTGTAATCACT
TATATCCTGCTGTGTGGTTTCCCTCCATTCCGTGGAAGTGGTGATGACCAGGAGGTGCTTTTTGATCAGA
TTTTGATGGGGCAGGTGGACTTTCCTTCTCCATACTGGGATAATGTTTCCGATTCTGCAAAGGAGCTCAT
TACCATGATGCTGTTGGTCGATGTAGATCAGCGATTTTCTGCTGTTCAAGTACTTGAGCATCCCTGGGTT
AATGATGATGGCCTCCCAGAAAATGAACATCAGCTGTCAGTAGCTGGAAAGATAAAGAAGCATTTCAACA
CAGGCCCCAAGCCGAATAGCACAGCAGCTGGAGTTTCTGTCATAGCACTGGACCACGGGTTTACCATCAA
GAGATCAGGGTCTTTGGACTACTACCAGCAACCAGGAATGTATTGGATAAGACCACCGCTCTTGATAAGG
AGAGGCAGGTTTTCCGACGAAGACGCAACCAGGATGGACCCAGCTTTCTTGTACAAAGTGGTTGATATCC
AGCACAGTGGCGGCCGCTCGAGTCTAGAGGGCCCGCGGTTCGAAGGTAAGCCTATCCCTAACCCTCTCCT
CGGTCTCGATTCTACGCGTACCGGTTAGTAATGATCGACAATCAACCTCTGGATTACAAAATTTGTGAAA
GATTGACTGGTATTCTTAACTATGTTGCTCCTTTTACGCTATGTGGATACGCTGCTTTAATGCCTTTGTA
TCATGCTATTGCTTCCCGTATGGCTTTCATTTTCTCCTCCTTGTATAAATCCTGGTTGCTGTCTCTTTAT
GAGGAGTTGTGGCCCGTTGTCAGGCAACGTGGCGTGGTGTGCACTGTGTTTGCTGACGCAACCCCCACTG
GTTGGGGCATTGCCACCACCTGTCAGCTCCTTTCCGGGACTTTCGCTTTCCCCCTCCCTATTGCCACGGC
GGAACTCATCGCCGCCTGCCTTGCCCGCTGCTGGACAGGGGCTCGGCTGTTGGGCACTGACAATTCCGTG
GTGTTGTCGGGGAAGCTGACGTCCTTTCCATGGCTGCTCGCCTGTGTTGCCACCTGGATTCTGCGCGGGA
CGTCCTTCTGCTACGTCCCTTCGGCCCTCAATCCAGCGGACCTTCCTTCCCGCGGCCTGCTGCCGGCTCT
GCGGCCTCTTCCGCGTCTTCGCCTTCGCCCTCAGACGAGTCGGATCTCCCTTTGGGCCGCCTCCCCGCCT
GGCGATGGTACCGGTGTGGAAAGTCCCCAGGCTCCCCAGCAGGCAGAAGTATGCAAAGCATGCATCTCAA
TTAGTCAGCAACCAGGTGTGGAAAGTCCCCAGGCTCCCCAGCAGGCAGAAGTATGCAAAGCATGCATCTC
AATTAGTCAGCAACCATAGTCCCGCCCCTAACTCCGCCCATCCCGCCCCTAACTCCGCCCAGTTCCGCCC
ATTCTCCGCCCCATGGCTGACTAATTTTTTTTATTTATGCAGAGGCCGAGGCCGCCTCTGCCTCTGAGCT
ATTCCAGAAGTAGTGAGGAGGCTTTTTTGGAGGCCTAGGCTTTTGCAAAAAGCTCCCGGGAGCTTGTATA
TCCATTTTCGGATCTGATCAGCACGTGTTGACAATTAATCATCGGCATAGTATATCGGCATAGTATAATA
CGACAAGGTGAGGAACTAAACCATGGCCAAGCCTTTGTCTCAAGAAGAATCCACCCTCATTGAAAGAGCA
ACGGCTACAATCAACAGCATCCCCATCTCTGAAGACTACAGCGTCGCCAGCGCAGCTCTCTCTAGCGACG
GCCGCATCTTCACTGGTGTCAATGTATATCATTTTACTGGGGGACCTTGTGCAGAACTCGTGGTGCTGGG
CACTGCTGCTGCTGCGGCAGCTGGCAACCTGACTTGTATCGTCGCGATCGGAAATGAGAACAGGGGCATC
TTGAGCCCCTGCGGACGGTGCCGACAGGTGCTTCTCGATCTGCATCCTGGGATCAAAGCCATAGTGAAGG
ACAGTGATGGACAGCCGACGGCAGTTGGGATTCGTGAATTGCTGCCCTCTGGTTATGTGTGGGAGGGCTA
AGCACAATTCGAGCTCGGTACCTTTAAGACCAATGACTTACAAGGCAGCTGTAGATCTTAGCCACTTTTT
AAAAGAAAAGGGGGGACTGGAAGGGCTAATTCACTCCCAACGAAGACAAGATCTGCTTTTTGCTTGTACT
GGGTCTCTCTGGTTAGACCAGATCTGAGCCTGGGAGCTCTCTGGCTAACTAGGGAACCCACTGCTTAAGC
CTCAATAAAGCTTGCCTTGAGTGCTTCAAGTAGTGTGTGCCCGTCTGTTGTGTGACTCTGGTAACTAGAG
ATCCCTCAGACCCTTTTAGTCAGTGTGGAAAATCTCTAGCAGTAGTAGTTCATGTCATCTTATTATTCAG
TATTTATAACTTGCAAAGAAATGAATATCAGAGAGTGAGAGGAACTTGTTTATTGCAGCTTATAATGGTT
ACAAATAAAGCAATAGCATCACAAATTTCACAAATAAAGCATTTTTTTCACTGCATTCTAGTTGTGGTTT
GTCCAAACTCATCAATGTATCTTATCATGTCTGGCTCTAGCTATCCCGCCCCTAACTCCGCCCATCCCGC
CCCTAACTCCGCCCAGTTCCGCCCATTCTCCGCCCCATGGCTGACTAATTTTTTTTATTTATGCAGAGGC
CGAGGCCGCCTCGGCCTCTGAGCTATTCCAGAAGTAGTGAGGAGGCTTTTTTGGAGGCCTAGGGACGTAC
CCAATTCGCCCTATAGTGAGTCGTATTACGCGCGCTCACTGGCCGTCGTTTTACAACGTCGTGACTGGGA
AAACCCTGGCGTTACCCAACTTAATCGCCTTGCAGCACATCCCCCTTTCGCCAGCTGGCGTAATAGCGAA
GAGGCCCGCACCGATCGCCCTTCCCAACAGTTGCGCAGCCTGAATGGCGAATGGG
[124 nt withheld, positions 5306-5429]
C
[91 nt withheld, positions 5431-5521]
A
[49 nt withheld, positions 5523-5571]
CCTTTGACGTTGGAGTCCACGTTCTTT
[37 nt withheld, positions 5599-5635]
ACCCTATCTCGGTCTATTCTTTTGATTTATAAGGGATTTTGCCGATTTCGGCCTATTGGTTAAAAAATGA
GCTGATTTAACAAAAATTTAACGCGAATTTTAACAAAATATTAACGCTTACAATTTAGGTGGCACTTTTC
GGGGAAATGTGCGCGGAACCCCTATTTGTTTATTTTTCTAAATACATTCAAATATGTATCCGCTCATGAG
ACAATAACCCTGATAAATGCTTCAATAATATTGAAAAAGGAAGAGTATGAGTATTCAACATTTCCGTGTC
GCCCTTATTCCCTTTTTTGCGGCATTTTGCCTTCCTGTTTTTGCTCACCCAGAAACGCTGGTGAAAGTAA
AAGATGCTGAAGATCAGTTGGGTGCACGAGTGGGTTACATCGAACTGGATCTCAACAGCGGTAAGATCCT
TGAGAGTTTTCGCCCCGAAGAACGTTTTCCAATGATGAGCACTTTTAAAGTTCTGCTATGTGGCGCGGTA
TTATCCCGTATTGACGCCGGGCAAGAGCAACTCGGTCGCCGCATACACTATTCTCAGAATGACTTGGTTG
AGTACTCACCAGTCACAGAAAAGCATCTTACGGATGGCATGACAGTAAGAGAATTATGCAGTGCTGCCAT
AACCATGAGTGATAACACTGCGGCCAACTTACTTCTGACAACGATCGGAGGACCGAAGGAGCTAACCGCT
TTTTTGCACAACATGGGGGATCATGTAACTCGCCTTGATCGTTGGGAACCGGAGCTGAATGAAGCCATAC
CAAACGACGAGCGTGACACCACGATGCCTGTAGCAATGGCAACAACGTTGCGCAAACTATTAACTGGCGA
ACTACTTACTCTAGCTTCCCGGCAACAATTAATAGACTGGATGGAGGCGGATAAAGTTGCAGGACCACTT
CTGCGCTCGGCCCTTCCGGCTGGCTGGTTTATTGCTGATAAATCTGGAGCCGGTGAGCGTGGGTCTCGCG
GTATCATTGCAGCACTGGGGCCAGATGGTAAGCCCTCCCGTATCGTAGTTATCTACACGACGGGGAGTCA
GGCAACTATGGATGAACGAAATAGACAGATCGCTGAGATAGGTGCCTCACTGATTAAGCATTGGTAACTG
TCAGACCAAGTTTACTCATATATACTTTAGATTGATTTAAAACTTCATTTTTAATTTAAAAGGATCTAGG
TGAAGATCCTTTTTGATAATCTCATGACCAAAATCCCTTAACGTGAGTTTTCGTTCCACTGAGCGTCAGA
CCCCGTAGAAAAGATCAAAGGATCTTCTTGAGATCCTTTTTTTCTGCGCGTAATCTGCTGCTTGCAAACA
AAAAAACCACCGCTACCAGCGGTGGTTTGTTTGCCGGATCAAGAGCTACCAACTCTTTTTCCGAAGGTAA
CTGGCTTCAGCAGAGCGCAGATACCAAATACTGTTCTTCTAGTGTAGCCGTAGTTAGGCCACCACTTCAA
GAACTCTGTAGCACCGCCTACATACCTCGCTCTGCTAATCCTGTTACCAGTGGCTGCTGCCAGTGGCGAT
AAGTCGTGTCTTACCGGGTTGGACTCAAGACGATAGTTACCGGATAAGGCGCAGCGGTCGGGCTGAACGG
GGGGTTCGTGCACACAGCCCAGCTTGGAGCGAACGACCTACACCGAACTGAGATACCTACAGCGTGAGCT
ATGAGAAAGCGCCACGCTTCCCGAAGGGAGAAAGGCGGACAGGTATCCGGTAAGCGGCAGGGTCGGAACA
GGAGAGCGCACGAGGGAGCTTCCAGGGGGAAACGCCTGGTATCTTTATAGTCCTGTCGGGTTTCGCCACC
TCTGACTTGAGCGTCGATTTTTGTGATGCTCGTCAGGGGGGCGGAGCCTATGGAAAAACGCCAGCAACGC
GGCCTTTTTACGGTTCCTGGCCTTTTGCTGGCCTTTTGCTCACATGTTCTTTCCTGCGTTATCCCCTGAT
TCTGTGGATAACCGTATTACCGCCTTTGAGTGAGCTGATACCGCTCGCCGCAGCCGAACGACCGAGCGCA
GCGAGTCAGTGAGCGAGGAAGCGGAAGAGCGCCCAATACGCAAACCGCCTCTCCCCGCGCGTTGGCCGAT
TCATTAATGCAGCTGGCACGACAGGTTTCCCGACTGGAAAGCGGGCAGTGAGCGCAACGCAATTAATGTG
AGTTAGCTCACTCATTAGGCACCCCAGGCTTTACACTTTATGCTTCCGGCTCGTATGTTGTGTGGAATTG
TGAGCGGATAACAATTTCACACAGGAAACAGCTATGACCATGATTACGCCAAGCGCGCAATTAACCCTCA
CTAAAGGGAACAAAAGCTGGAGCTGCAAGCTTAATGTAGTCTTATGCAATACTCTTGTAGTCTTGCAACA
TGGTAACGATGAGTTAGCAACATGCCTTACAAGGAGAGAAAAAGCACCGTGCATGCCGATTGGTGGAAGT
AAGGTGGTACGATCGTGCCTTATTAGGAAGGCAACAGACGGGTCTGACATGGATTGGACGAACCACTGAA
TTGCCGCATTGCAGAGATATTGTATTTAAGTGCCTAGCTCGATACATAAACGGGTCTCTCTGGTTAGACC
AGATCTGAGCCTGGGAGCTCTCTGGCTAACTAGGGAACCCACTGCTTAAGCCTCAATAAAGCTTGCCTTG
AGTGCTTCAAGTAGTGTGTGCCCGTCTGTTGTGTGACTCTGGTAACTAGAGATCCCTCAGACCCTTTTAG
TCAGTGTGGAAAATCTCTAGCAGTGGCGCCCGAACAGGGACTTGAAAGCGAAAGGGAAACCAGAGGAGCT
CTCTCGACGCAGGACTCGGCTTGCTGAAGCGCGCACGGCAAGAGGCGAGGGGCGGCGACTGGTGAGTACG
CCAAAAATTTTGACTAGCGGAGGCTAGAAGGAGAGAGATGGGTGCGAGAGCGTCAGTATTAAGCGGGGGA
GAATTAGATCGCGATGGGAAAAAATTCGGTTAAGGCCAGGGGGAAAGAAAAAATATAAATTAAAACATAT
AGTATGGGCAAGCAGGGAGCTAGAACGATTCGCAGTTAATCCTGGCCTGTTAGAAACATCAGAAGGCTGT
AGACAAATACTGGGACAGCTACAACCATCCCTTCAGACAGGATCAGAAGAACTTAGATCATTATATAATA
CAGTAGCAACCCTCTATTGTGTGCATCAAAGGATAGAGATAAAAGACACCAAGGAAGCTTTAGACAAGAT
AGAGGAAGAGCAAAACAAAAGTAAGACCACCGCACAGCAAGCGGCCGCTGATCTTCAGACCTGGAGGAGG
AGATATGAGGGACAATTGGAGAAGTGAATTATATAAATATAAAGTAGTAAAAATTGAACCATTAGGAGTA
GCACCCACCAAGGCAAAGAGAAGAGTGGTGCAGAGAGAAAAAAGAGCAGTGGGAATAGGAGCTTTGTTCC
TTGGGTTCTTGGGAGCAGCAGGAAGCACTATGGGCGCAGCGTCAATGACGCTGACGGTACAGGCCAGACA
ATTATTGTCTGGTATAGTGCAGCAGCAGAACAATTTGCTGAGGGCTATTGAGGCGCAACAGCATCTGTTG
CAACTCACAGTCTGGGGCATCAAGCAGCTCCAGGCAAGAATCCTGGCTGTGGAAAGATACCTAAAGGATC
AACAGCTCCTGGGGATTTGGGGTTGCTCTGGAAAACTCATTTGCACCACTGCTGTGCCTTGGAATGCTAG
TTGGAGTAATAAATCTCTGGAACAGATTTGGAATCACACGACCTGGATGGAGTGGGACAGAGAAATTAAC
AATTACACAAGCTTAATACACTCCTTAATTGAAGAATCGCAAAACCAGCAAGAAAAGAATGAACAAGAAT
TATTGGAATTAGATAAATGGGCAAGTTTGTGGAATTGGTTTAACATAACAAATTGGCTGTGGTATATAAA
ATTATTCATAATGATAGTAGGAGGCTTGGTAGGTTTAAGAATAGTTTTTGCTGTACTTTCTATAGTGAAT
AGAGTTAGGCAGGGATATTCACCATTATCGTTTCAGACCCACCTCCCAACCCCGAGGGGACCCGACAGGC
CCGAAGGAATAGAAGAAGAAGGTGGAGAGAGAGACAGAGACAGATCCATTCGATTAGTGAACGGATCTCG
ACGGTATCGGTTAACTTTTAAAAGAAAAGGGGGGATTGGGGGGTACAGTGCAGGGGAAAGAATAGTAGAC
ATAATAGCAACAGACATACAAACTAAAGAATTACAAAAACAAATTACAAAAATTCAAAATTTTATCGATA
AGCTTGGGAGTTCCG
Features (pLannotate 1.2.2; 32 found; start..end, strand, type, name):
      1..304     +  enhancer       CMV enhancer: human cytomegalovirus immediate early enhancer
    305..508     +  promoter       CMV promoter: human cytomegalovirus (CMV) immediate early promoter
    625..649     +  protein_bind   attB1: mutant version of attB; recombination site for the Gateway® BP reaction BP Clonase™
    650..2707    +  CDS            DCLK1 (fragment): DCLK1_HUMAN - Also known as DCAMKL1, DCDC3A, KIAA0369. Experimental evidence at protein level: Swiss-Prot protein existence level 1. Probable kinase that may be involved in a calcium-signaling pathway controlling neuronal migration in the developing brain. May also participate in functions of the mature nervous system. From Homo sapiens (Human).
   2838..2862    -  protein_bind   attB2: mutant version of attB; recombination site for the Gateway® BP reaction BP Clonase™
   2915..2956    +  CDS            V5 tag: epitope tag from simian virus 5
   2980..3568    +  misc_feature   WPRE: woodchuck hepatitis virus posttranscriptional regulatory element
   3583..3899    +  promoter       SV40 promoter: SV40 enhancer and early promoter
   3947..3994    +  promoter       EM7 promoter: synthetic bacterial promoter&nbsp
   4013..4411    +  CDS            BSD: blasticidin S deaminase; Aspergillus terreus BSD; confers resistance to blasticidin
   4428..4496    +  CDS            nef (fragment): NEF_HV1Z2 - Experimental evidence at protein level: Swiss-Prot protein existence level 1. Extracellular Nef protein targets CD4(+) T-lymphocytes for apoptosis by interacting with CXCR4 surface receptors. From Human immunodeficiency virus type 1 group M subtype D (isolate Z2/CDC-Z34) (HIV-1).
   4498..4731    +  LTR            3' LTR (ΔU3): self-inactivating 3' long terminal repeat (LTR) from HIV-1
   4803..4924    +  polyA_signal   SV40 poly(A) signal: SV40 polyadenylation signal
   4964..5099    +  rep_origin     SV40 ori: SV40 origin of replication
   5120..5138    -  promoter       T7 promoter: promoter for bacteriophage T7 RNA polymerase
   5146..5301    +  CDS            lacZα (fragment): LacZα fragment of β-galactosidase; lacZ fragment
   5306..5734    +  rep_origin     f1 ori (sequence partly withheld): f1 bacteriophage origin of replication; arrow indicates direction of (+) strand synthesis
   5787..5891    +  promoter       AmpR promoter: bla
   5892..6752    +  CDS            AmpR: β-lactamase; bla; confers resistance to ampicillin, carbenicillin, and related antibiotics
   6923..7511    +  rep_origin     ori: high-copy-number ColE1/pMB1/pBR322/pUC origin of replication
   7694..7786    +  CDS            lacI (fragment): lac repressor; lacI; The lac repressor binds to the lac operator to inhibit transcription in E. coli. This inhibition can be relieved by adding lactose or isopropyl-β-D-thiogalactopyranoside (IPTG).
   7799..7820    +  protein_bind   CAP binding site: CAP binding activates transcription in the presence of cAMP. E. coli catabolite activator protein
   7835..7865    +  promoter       lac promoter: promoter for the E. coli lac operon
   7873..7889    +  protein_bind   lac operator: The lac repressor binds to the lac operator to inhibit transcription in E. coli. This inhibition can be relieved by adding lactose or isopropyl-β-D-thiogalactopyranoside (IPTG). lac repressor encoded by lacI
   7934..7952    +  promoter       T3 promoter: promoter for bacteriophage T3 RNA polymerase
   7980..8206    +  promoter       RSV promoter: Rous sarcoma virus enhancer/promoter
   8207..8387    +  LTR            5' LTR (truncated): truncated 5' long terminal repeat (LTR) from HIV-1
   8434..8559    +  misc_feature   HIV-1 Ψ: packaging signal of human immunodeficiency virus type 1
   8543..8906    +  CDS            HIV-1 gag (fragment): gag protein from human immunodeficiency virus 1; gag
   9052..9285    +  misc_feature   RRE: The Rev response element (RRE) of HIV-1 allows for Rev-dependent mRNA export from the nucleus to the cytoplasm.
   9662..9762    +  CDS            Rev (fragment): human immunodeficiency virus 1 (HIV-1) Rev protein; rev; enhances nuclear export of unspliced and incompletely spliced viral mRNAs
   9781..9898    +  misc_feature   cPPT/CTS: central polypurine tract and central termination sequence of HIV-1
