[The description below was written by a language model from this plasmid's Addgene catalogue record and pLannotate feature annotations shown in this document.]
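Description:
plenti_DCLK1 G533N is a third-generation, self-inactivating HIV-1 lentiviral transfer plasmid on the pLenti6 backbone that carries human DCLK1 (doublecortin-like kinase 1) with a point mutation. It is maintained in E. coli through a high-copy ColE1/pUC origin and ampicillin resistance, and it also contains an f1 origin. The viral portion has a chimeric RSV promoter/truncated 5' LTR, the Ψ packaging signal with a gag fragment, the RRE for Rev-dependent export of the genomic RNA, and a ΔU3 3' LTR followed by an SV40 polyadenylation signal.

In both feature tables the DCLK1 coding sequence lies directly downstream of the CMV enhancer/promoter and is followed by a C-terminal V5 epitope tag. A separate SV40 early promoter, paired with the bacterial EM7 promoter, drives the blasticidin S deaminase gene for selecting transduced cells. The catalogue lists "sv40" as the promoter, which matches the selection cassette rather than the element in front of the insert. The stated purpose, expression in E. coli, is also at odds with this mammalian lentiviral architecture, which points to packaging and stable expression of the tagged kinase in mammalian cells. The mutation is G533N in the plasmid name but G33N in the mutation field.

The two sequence records differ, as the depositor notes while stating that function is unaffected. The 9,920 nt sequencing result shows Gateway attB1/attB2 sites flanking the insert, a WPRE after the V5 tag and a cPPT/CTS, none of which are annotated in the 9,117 nt depositor sequence. The associated publication describes a chemical biology toolkit for DCLK1, but the record does not state what role this mutant plays in it.
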