Addgene plasmid #163627: plenti_DCLK1 G533N
Purpose: Expresses DCLK1 G533N in E. coli
Depositing lab: Kenneth Westover. Depositing organization: University of Texas Southwestern Medical Center. Publication: Chemical Biology Toolkit for DCLK1 Reveals Connection to RNA Processing. Liu Y, Ferguson FM, Li L, Kuljanin M, Mills CE, Subramanian K, Harshbarger W, Gondi S, Wang J, Sorger PK, Mancias JD, Gray NS, Westover KD. Cell Chem Biol. 2020 Oct 15;27(10):1229-1240.e4. doi: 10.1016/j.chembiol.2020.07.011. Epub 2020 Aug 4. PubMed 32755567.
Backbone
  Vector backbone: pLenti6
  Vector type: Lentiviral
Growth in bacteria
  Bacterial resistance: Ampicillin, 100 μg/mL
  Growth temperature: Room Temperature
  Growth strain: NEB Stable
  Copy number: Unknown
Gene/Insert
  Gene/Insert name: DCLK1
  Species: H. sapiens (human)
  Mutation: G33N
  Entrez Gene: DCLK1 (a.k.a. CL1, CLICK1, DCAMKL1, DCDC3A, DCLK)
  Promoter: sv40
  Tag / fusion protein: V5; V5 (C terminal on insert)
  Cloning method: Unknown
  Sequencing primers: 5′ ATGTCCTTCGGCAGAGACATG-3’
Terms and licenses: Academic/Nonprofit Terms; Industry Terms: Not Available to Industry
Depositor comments: Please note that the Addgene NGS sequence differs from the depositor's annotated sequence. These differences do not affect plasmid function.
How to cite: plenti_DCLK1 G533N was a gift from Kenneth Westover (Addgene plasmid # 163627 ; http://n2t.net/addgene:163627 ; RRID:Addgene_163627)
